>Addgene plasmid #114917 | BAM1 X060_pECIA14 | addgene full sequence | sequence record 288206 | Addgene NGS Result
GTAAAACGACGGCCAGTGAATTAATTCGTTGCAGGACAGGATGTGGTGCCCGATGTGACTAGCTCTTTGC
TGCAGGCCGTCCTATCCTCTGGTTCCGATAAGAGACCCAGAACTCCGGCCCCCCACCGCCCACCGCCACC
CCCATACATATGTGGTACGCAAGTAAGAGTGCCTGCGCATGCCCCATGTGCCCCACCAAGAGCTTTGCAT
CCCATACAAGTCCCCAAAGTGGAGAACCGAACCAATTCTTCGCGGGCAGAACAAAAGCTTCTGCACACGT
CTCCACTCGAATTTGGAGCCGGCCGGCGTGTGCAAAAGAGGTGAATCGAACGAAAGACCCGTGTGTAAAG
CCGCGTTTCCAAAATGTATAAAACCGAGAGCATCTGGCCAATGTGCATCAGTTGTGGTCAGCAGCAAAAT
CAAGTGAATCATCTCAGTGCAACTAAAGGGGGGATCCGATCTCAATATGAAGTTATGCATATTACTGGCC
GTCGTGGCCTTTGTTGGCCTCTCGCTCGGGAGCCGACCAATCTCCGAGTTCCGTGCTCTCCTCTCACTCA
AAACCTCTCTCACCGGCGCCGGAGATGACAAAAACTCGCCTCTCTCTTCCTGGAAAGTCTCAACAAGCTT
CTGTACATGGATTGGTGTCACGTGCGATGTATCTCGCCGTCACGTGACTTCTCTTGATCTCTCCGGTCTC
AACCTCTCCGGTACTCTTTCCCCAGATGTTTCTCATTTACGTCTTCTTCAGAATCTATCACTCGCTGAAA
ATCTAATCTCCGGTCCGATTCCGCCGGAAATCTCGAGCCTTTCCGGTCTTCGTCACTTAAATCTCTCGAA
CAATGTCTTCAACGGTTCGTTTCCCGATGAGATTTCTTCTGGATTGGTGAATCTCCGAGTTCTTGATGTC
TACAACAACAATCTAACCGGAGATTTACCGGTTTCCGTCACCAATCTGACTCAGCTCCGGCACCTTCACC
TCGGTGGTAACTACTTCGCTGGAAAGATCCCGCCTTCGTACGGAAGCTGGCCAGTTATTGAGTATCTAGC
GGTTTCCGGCAACGAGCTTGTCGGGAAAATCCCTCCAGAGATCGGAAACCTAACGACTCTCCGGGAGCTT
TACATCGGCTACTACAACGCTTTCGAAGACGGTCTTCCTCCAGAGATCGGAAATCTATCGGAGCTAGTCA
GATTCGACGGAGCTAATTGCGGATTAACCGGTGAGATTCCGCCGGAGATTGGGAAGCTTCAGAAACTCGA
TACGCTTTTCTTGCAAGTGAATGTCTTCTCCGGTCCATTAACTTGGGAGCTAGGAACGCTATCGAGTTTA
AAATCAATGGATTTGTCTAACAACATGTTCACCGGAGAGATTCCAGCGAGTTTCGCAGAGTTGAAGAATC
TCACGCTTTTGAATCTCTTCCGTAACAAACTTCACGGCGAGATACCGGAGTTCATCGGAGATTTGCCGGA
GCTTGAAGTGTTACAGCTTTGGGAGAACAATTTCACCGGAAGCATCCCGCAGAAATTAGGAGAAAACGGT
AAACTAAATCTCGTCGATCTCTCTTCCAATAAGCTGACCGGAACTTTACCGCCGAACATGTGCTCCGGTA
ACAAGTTAGAAACTTTAATCACTCTTGGAAACTTTCTCTTTGGTTCAATCCCTGATTCTCTTGGTAAATG
TGAGTCTTTGACCCGGATCCGAATGGGTGAGAATTTCCTGAACGGGTCAATCCCAAAAGGACTATTCGGA
TTACCCAAATTAACTCAAGTGGAGCTCCAAGATAATTATCTCTCCGGAGAGTTACCAGTCGCCGGAGGTG
TCTCTGTTAATCTTGGTCAGATCAGTTTATCAAACAACCAGCTCTCAGGTCCATTACCTCCGGCGATCGG
GAACTTCACCGGCGTTCAGAAACTTCTTCTTGATGGAAACAAGTTCCAAGGTCCTATTCCTTCAGAGGTA
GGGAAGCTTCAGCAGCTCTCGAAGATTGATTTCAGCCACAACTTGTTCTCCGGTCGAATCGCGCCGGAGA
TTAGTCGTTGCAAGCTCTTAACGTTTGTTGATCTGAGCAGAAACGAGCTCTCCGGTGAAATCCCAAATGA
GATCACTGCTATGAAGATATTGAATTACTTGAACCTGTCGAGAAACCATCTGGTTGGATCAATCCCTGGT
TCAATCTCGTCAATGCAGAGCTTAACATCTCTTGATTTCTCTTACAACAACCTCTCCGGTTTAGTTCCGG
GAACAGGACAATTCAGTTACTTCAACTACACATCGTTCTTGGGTAATCCTGATCTCTGTGGTCCTTATCT
TGGTCCTTGTAAAGACGGTGTTGCTAAAGGAGGTCACCAGAGTCATAGTAAAGGACCTTTATCACTGGAG
GTGCTGTTCCAGGGACCAAGCGGCAATCCCGGCGGCGATCTGGCCCCCCAGATGCTGCGCGAGCTGCAGG
AGACCAATGCCGCCCTGCAGGACGTGCGCGAGCTGCTGCGCCACCGCGTGAAGGAGATCACCTTCCTGAA
GAACACCGTGATGGAGTGCGACGCCTGCGGCATGCAGCCCTCTAGAGGCTCCGGCTCCATCATCCCAGTT
GAGGAGGAGAACCCGGACTTCTGGAACCGCGAGGCAGCCGAGGCCCTGGGTGCCGCCAAGAAGCTGCAGC
CTGCACAGACAGCCGCCAAGAACCTCATCATCTTCCTGGGCGATGGGATGGGGGTGTCTACGGTGACAGC
TGCCAGGATCCTAAAAGGGCAGAAGAAGGACAAACTGGGGCCTGAGATACCCCTGGCCATGGACCGCTTC
CCATATGTGGCTCTGTCCAAGACATACAATGTAGACAAACATGTGCCAGACAGTGGAGCCACAGCCACGG
CCTACCTGTGCGGGGTCAAGGGCAACTTCCAGACCATTGGCTTGAGTGCAGCCGCCCGCTTTAACCAGTG
CAACACGACACGCGGCAACGAGGTCATCTCCGTGATGAATCGGGCCAAGAAAGCAGGGAAGTCAGTGGGA
GTGGTAACCACCACACGAGTGCAGCACGCCTCGCCAGCCGGCACCTACGCCCACACGGTGAACCGCAACT
GGTACTCGGACGCCGACGTGCCTGCCTCGGCCCGCCAGGAGGGGTGCCAGGACATCGCTACGCAGCTCAT
CTCCAACATGGACATTGACGTGATCCTAGGTGGAGGCCGAAAGTACATGTTTCGCATGGGAACCCCAGAC
CCTGAGTACCCAGATGACTACAGCCAAGGTGGGACCAGGCTGGACGGGAAGAATCTGGTGCAGGAATGGC
TGGCGAAGCGCCAGGGTGCCCGGTATGTGTGGAACCGCACTGAGCTCATGCAGGCTTCCCTGGACCCGTC
TGTGACCCATCTCATGGGTCTCTTTGAGCCTGGAGACATGAAATACGAGATCCACCGAGACTCCACACTG
GACCCCTCCCTGATGGAGATGACAGAGGCTGCCCTGCGCCTGCTGAGCAGGAACCCCCGCGGCTTCTTCC
TCTTCGTGGAGGGTGGTCGCATCGACCATGGTCATCATGAAAGCAGGGCTTACCGGGCACTGACTGAGAC
GATCATGTTCGACGACGCCATTGAGAGGGCGGGCCAGCTCACCAGCGAGGAGGACACGCTGAGCCTCGTC
ACTGCCGACCACTCCCACGTCTTCTCCTTCGGAGGCTACCCCCTGCGAGGGAGCTCCATCTTCGGGCTGG
CCCCTGGCAAGGCCCGGGACAGGAAGGCCTACACGGTCCTCCTATACGGAAACGGTCCAGGCTATGTGCT
CAAGGACGGCGCCCGGCCGGATGTTACCGAGAGCGAGAGCGGGAGCCCCGAGTATCGGCAGCAGTCAGCA
GTGCCCCTGGACGAAGAGACCCACGCAGGCGAGGACGTGGCGGTGTTCGCGCGCGGCCCGCAGGCGCACC
TGGTTCACGGCGTGCAGGAGCAGACCTTCATAGCGCACGTCATGGCCTTCGCCGCCTGCCTGGAGCCCTA
CACCGCCTGCGACCTGGCGCCCCCCGCCGGCACCACCGACGCCGCGCACCCGGGTTCTAGAGGAAGCACC
TCCGGCGATAACGATTACAAGGATGATGATGATAAGGCCAGCGGCACCGGTCATCATCACCATCACCATT
GAGTTTAAACCCGCTGATCAGCCTCGACTGTGCCTTCTAAGGCCTGAGCTCGCTGATCAGCCTCGATCGA
GGATCCAGACATGATAAGATACATTGATGAGTTTGGACAAACCACAACTAGAATGCAGTGAAAAAAATGC
TTTATTTGTGAAATTTGTGATGCTATTGCTTTATTTGTAACCATTATAAGCTGCAATAAACAAGTTAACA
ACAACAATTGCATTCATTTTATGTTTCAGGTTCAGGGGGAGGTGTGGGAGGTTTTTTAAAGCAAGTAAAA
CCTCTACAAATGTGGTATGGCTGATTATGATCAGTCGACCTGCAGGCATGCAAGCTTGGCGTAATCATGG
TCATAGCTGTTTCCTGTGTGAAATTGTTATCCGCTCACAATTCCACACAACATACGAGCCGGAAGCATAA
AGTGTAAAGCCTGGGGTGCCTAATGAGTGAGCTAACTCACATTAATTGCGTTGCGCTCACTGCCCGCTTT
CCAGTCGGGAAACCTGTCGTGCCAGCTGCATTAATGAATCGGCCAACGCGCGGGGAGAGGCGGTTTGCGT
ATTGGGCGCTCTTCCGCTTCCTCGCTCACTGACTCGCTGCGCTCGGTCGTTCGGCTGCGGCGAGCGGTAT
CAGCTCACTCAAAGGCGGTAATACGGTTATCCACAGAATCAGGGGATAACGCAGGAAAGAACATGTGAGC
AAAAGGCCAGCAAAAGGCCAGGAACCGTAAAAAGGCCGCGTTGCTGGCGTTTTTCCATAGGCTCCGCCCC
CCTGACGAGCATCACAAAAATCGACGCTCAAGTCAGAGGTGGCGAAACCCGACAGGACTATAAAGATACC
AGGCGTTTCCCCCTGGAAGCTCCCTCGTGCGCTCTCCTGTTCCGACCCTGCCGCTTACCGGATACCTGTC
CGCCTTTCTCCCTTCGGGAAGCGTGGCGCTTTCTCATAGCTCACGCTGTAGGTATCTCAGTTCGGTGTAG
GTCGTTCGCTCCAAGCTGGGCTGTGTGCACGAACCCCCCGTTCAGCCCGACCGCTGCGCCTTATCCGGTA
ACTATCGTCTTGAGTCCAACCCGGTAAGACACGACTTATCGCCACTGGCAGCAGCCACTGGTAACAGGAT
TAGCAGAGCGAGGTATGTAGGCGGTGCTACAGAGTTCTTGAAGTGGTGGCCTAACTACGGCTACACTAGA
AGAACAGTATTTGGTATCTGCGCTCTGCTGAAGCCAGTTACCTTCGGAAAAAGAGTTGGTAGCTCTTGAT
CCGGCAAACAAACCACCGCTGGTAGCGGTGGTTTTTTTGTTTGCAAGCAGCAGATTACGCGCAGAAAAAA
AGGATCTCAAGAAGATCCTTTGATCTTTTCTACGGGGTCTGACGCTCAGTGGAACGAAAACTCACGTTAA
GGGATTTTGGTCATGAGATTATCAAAAAGGATCTTCACCTAGATCCTTTTAAATTAAAAATGAAGTTTTA
AATCAATCTAAAGTATATATGAGTAAACTTGGTCTGACAGTTACCAATGCTTAATCAGTGAGGCACCTAT
CTCAGCGATCTGTCTATTTCGTTCATCCATAGTTGCCTGACTCCCCGTCGTGTAGATAACTACGATACGG
GAGGGCTTACCATCTGGCCCCAGTGCTGCAATGATACCGCGAGACCCACGCTCACCGGCTCCAGATTTAT
CAGCAATAAACCAGCCAGCCGGAAGGGCCGAGCGCAGAAGTGGTCCTGCAACTTTATCCGCCTCCATCCA
GTCTATTAATTGTTGCCGGGAAGCTAGAGTAAGTAGTTCGCCAGTTAATAGTTTGCGCAACGTTGTTGCC
ATTGCTACAGGCATCGTGGTGTCACGCTCGTCGTTTGGTATGGCTTCATTCAGCTCCGGTTCCCAACGAT
CAAGGCGAGTTACATGATCCCCCATGTTGTGCAAAAAAGCGGTTAGCTCCTTCGGTCCTCCGATCGTTGT
CAGAAGTAAGTTGGCCGCAGTGTTATCACTCATGGTTATGGCAGCACTGCATAATTCTCTTACTGTCATG
CCATCCGTAAGATGCTTTTCTGTGACTGGTGAGTACTCAACCAAGTCATTCTGAGAATAGTGTATGCGGC
GACCGAGTTGCTCTTGCCCGGCGTCAATACGGGATAATACCGCGCCACATAGCAGAACTTTAAAAGTGCT
CATCATTGGAAAACGTTCTTCGGGGCGAAAACTCTCAAGGATCTTACCGCTGTTGAGATCCAGTTCGATG
TAACCCACTCGTGCACCCAACTGATCTTCAGCATCTTTTACTTTCACCAGCGTTTCTGGGTGAGCAAAAA
CAGGAAGGCAAAATGCCGCAAAAAAGGGAATAAGGGCGACACGGAAATGTTGAATACTCATACTCTTCCT
TTTTCAATATTATTGAAGCATTTATCAGGGTTATTGTCTCATGAGCGGATACATATTTGAATGTATTTAG
AAAAATAAACAAATAGGGGTTCCGCGCACATTTCCCCGAAAAGTGCCACCTGACGTCTAAGAAACCATTA
TTATCATGACATTAACCTATAAAAATAGGCGTATCACGAGGCCCTTTCGTCTCGCGCGTTTCGGTGATGA
CGGTGAAAACCTCTGACACATGCAGCTCCCGGAGACGGTCACAGCTTGTCTGTAAGCGGATGCCGGGAGC
AGACAAGCCCGTCAGGGCGCGTCAGCGGGTGTTGGCGGGTGTCGGGGCTGGCTTAACTATGCGGCATCAG
AGCAGATTGTACTGAGAGTGCACCATATGCGGTGTGAAATACCGCACAGATGCGTAAGGAGAAAATACCG
CATCAGGCGCCATTCGCCATTCAGGCTGCGCAACTGTTGGGAAGGGCGATCGGTGCGGGCCTCTTCGCTA
TTACGCCAGCTGGCGAAAGGGGGATGTGCTGCAAGGCGATTAAGTTGGGTAACGCCAGGGTTTTCCCAGT
CACGACGTT
Features (pLannotate 1.2.2; 18 found; start..end, strand, type, name):
     23..449     +  promoter       MT promoter: Drosophila metallothionein promoter
    467..2374    +  CDS            BAM1 (fragment): BAME1_ARATH - Experimental evidence at protein level: Swiss-Prot protein existence level 1. Necessary for male gametophyte development, as well as ovule specification and function. Involved in cell-cell communication process required during early anther development, and regulating cell division and differentiation to organize cell layers. Required for the development of high-ordered vascular strands within the leaf and a correlated control of leaf shape, size and symmetry. May regulate the CLV1-dependent CLV3-mediated signaling in meristems maintenance. From Arabidopsis thaliana (Mouse-ear cre
   2369..2575    +  CDS            COMP (fragment): COMP_HUMAN - Experimental evidence at protein level: Swiss-Prot protein existence level 1. May play a role in the structural integrity of cartilage via its interaction with other extracellular matrix proteins such as the collagens and fibronectin. Can mediate the interaction of chondrocytes with the cartilage extracellular matrix through interaction with cell surface integrin receptors. Could play a role in the pathogenesis of osteoarthritis. Potent suppressor of apoptosis in both primary chondrocytes and transformed cells. Suppresses apoptosis by blocking the activation of caspase-3 and by in
   2578..4030    +  CDS            SEAP (fragment): secreted alkaline phosphatase from human placenta The natural enzyme has a C-terminal transmembrane sequence that is replaced by a GPI anchor.
   4067..4096    +  CDS            2xFLAG (fragment): two tandem FLAG® epitope tags
   4202..4336    -  polyA_signal   SV40 poly(A) signal: SV40 polyadenylation signal
   4359..4443    -  CDS            large T antigen (fragment): large T antigen from SV40 (simian virus 40)
   4443..4467    +  misc_feature   MCS (fragment): pUC18/19 multiple cloning site
   4504..4520    -  protein_bind   lac operator: The lac repressor binds to the lac operator to inhibit transcription in E. coli. This inhibition can be relieved by adding lactose or isopropyl-β-D-thiogalactopyranoside (IPTG). lac repressor encoded by lacI
   4528..4558    -  promoter       lac promoter: promoter for the E. coli lac operon
   4573..4594    -  protein_bind   CAP binding site: CAP binding activates transcription in the presence of cAMP. E. coli catabolite activator protein
   4607..4699    -  CDS            lacI (fragment): lac repressor; lacI; The lac repressor binds to the lac operator to inhibit transcription in E. coli. This inhibition can be relieved by adding lactose or isopropyl-β-D-thiogalactopyranoside (IPTG).
   4882..5470    -  rep_origin     ori: high-copy-number ColE1/pMB1/pBR322/pUC origin of replication
   5641..6501    -  CDS            AmpR: β-lactamase; bla; confers resistance to ampicillin, carbenicillin, and related antibiotics
   6502..6606    -  promoter       AmpR promoter: bla
   6701..6736    +  CDS            rop (fragment): Rop protein, which maintains plasmids at low copy number; rop
   6838..6937    +  misc_feature   bom (fragment): basis of mobility region from pBR322
   6943..21      -  CDS            lacZα (fragment) (across the origin): LacZα fragment of β-galactosidase; lacZ fragment
