[The description below was written by a language model from this plasmid's Addgene catalogue record and pLannotate feature annotations shown in this document.]
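Description:
BAM1 X060_pECIA14 is an insect-cell expression plasmid built on the pECIA14 backbone, designed for secreted protein production in Drosophila cell culture. In E. coli it is maintained as a high-copy plasmid through a ColE1/pUC-type origin and selected with ampicillin via the β-lactamase gene. The remaining bacterial annotations (lac promoter/operator, and fragments of lacZα, lacI, rop and bom) are backbone remnants with no evident role in the construct's function.

The payload is the extracellular domain of the Arabidopsis thaliana leucine-rich repeat receptor kinase BAM1 (BARELY ANY MERISTEM 1, AT5G65700), inserted by ligation-independent cloning downstream of the Drosophila metallothionein promoter, so that expression is induced with copper sulfate. The ectodomain is fused at its C-terminus to a pentamerising coiled-coil helix from COMP, followed by human placental alkaline phosphatase, a FLAG epitope and a hexahistidine tag. The depositor describes the COMP helix as rat-derived, whereas the automated annotation matched it to the human protein. The feature table does not separately annotate the His tag or a secretion signal. An SV40 polyadenylation signal lies downstream of the fusion, although it is annotated on the opposite strand.

This is the "prey" format of an extracellular interaction assay and is meant to be paired with the matching bait vector, BAM1 X060_pECIA2. Pentamerisation raises the avidity of the secreted ectodomain so that weak, transient receptor–receptor contacts can be captured, and the alkaline phosphatase provides an enzymatic readout of prey binding to bait. The construct belongs to a collection used to map the extracellular interaction network of Arabidopsis LRR receptor kinases.
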