Addgene plasmid #114917: BAM1 X060_pECIA14
Purpose: Prey vector BAM1 X060_pECIA14 should be used with bait vector BAM1 X060_pECIA2.
Depositing lab: Youssef Belkhadir. Depositing organization: Gregor Mendel Institute of Molecular Plant Biology. Publication: An extracellular network of Arabidopsis leucine-rich repeat receptor kinases. Smakowska-Luzan E, Mott GA, Parys K, Stegmann M, Howton TC, Layeghifard M, Neuhold J, Lehner A, Kong J, Grunwald K, Weinberger N, Satbhai SB, Mayer D, Busch W, Madalinski M, Stolt-Bergner P, Provart NJ, Mukhtar MS, Zipfel C, Desveaux D, Guttman DS, Belkhadir Y. Nature. 2018 Jan 18;553(7688):342-346. doi: 10.1038/nature25184. Epub 2018 Jan 10. PubMed 29320478.
Backbone
  Vector backbone: pECIA14
  Backbone manufacturer: Chris Garcia (Addgene plasmid # 47051)
  Vector type: Insect Expression
Growth in bacteria
  Bacterial resistance: Ampicillin, 100 μg/mL
  Growth temperature: 37°C
  Growth strain: DH5alpha
  Copy number: High Copy
Gene/Insert
  Gene/Insert name: AT5G65700
  Species: A. thaliana (mustard weed)
  Entrez Gene: BAM1 (a.k.a. AT5G65700, BARELY ANY MERISTEM 1, MPA24.5, MPA24_5)
  Promoter: Metallothionein (Copper-Inducible)
  Cloning method: Ligation Independent Cloning
Terms and licenses: Academic/Nonprofit Terms; Industry Terms: Not Available to Industry
Depositor comments: Plasmid for secreted expression in Drosophila cell culture by induction via CuSO4. Insert is an extracellular domain of indicated LRR-RK, C-terminally tagged with Pentameric rat COMP helix, Alkaline Phosphatase (human, placental), Flag, and hexahistidine tags. Insert Protein Sequence: SRPISEFRALLSLKTSLTGAGDDKNSPLSSWKVSTSFCTWIGVTCDVSRRHVTSLDLSGLNLSGTLSPDVSHLRLLQNLSLAENLISGPIPPEISSLSGLRHLNLSNNVFNGSFPDEISSGLVNLRVLDVYNNNLTGDLPVSVTNLTQLRHLHLGGNYFAGKIPPSYGSWPVIEYLAVSGNELVGKIPPEIGNLTTLRELYIGYYNAFEDGLPPEIGNLSELVRFDGANCGLTGEIPPEIGKLQKLDTLFLQVNVFSGPLTWELGTLSSLKSMDLSNNMFTGEIPASFAELKNLTLLNLFRNKLHGEIPEFIGDLPELEVLQLWENNFTGSIPQKLGENGKLNLVDLSSNKLTGTLPPNMCSGNKLETLITLGNFLFGSIPDSLGKCESLTRIRMGENFLNGSIPKGLFGLPKLTQVELQDNYLSGELPVAGGVSVNLGQISLSNNQLSGPLPPAIGNFTGVQKLLLDGNKFQGPIPSEVGKLQQLSKIDFSHNLFSGRIAPEISRCKLLTFVDLSRNELSGEIPNEITAMKILNYLNLSRNHLVGSIPGSISSMQSLTSLDFSYNNLSGLVPGTGQFSYFNYTSFLGNPDLCGPYLGPCKDGVAKGGHQSHSKGPLS
How to cite: BAM1 X060_pECIA14 was a gift from Youssef Belkhadir (Addgene plasmid # 114917 ; http://n2t.net/addgene:114917 ; RRID:Addgene_114917)
